>Addgene plasmid #243853 | p15Aa2_Red | addgene full sequence | sequence record 488063 | Addgene NGS Result
CGTCTCAGTCAGGAGAGAGACCCCTGTTGACAATTAATCATCGGCATAGTATATCGGCATAGTATAATAC
GACCAAAGAAACAAAATGAGGAGGTACTGAAATGGTGAGCAAAGGCGAAGCGGTGATTAAAGAATTTATG
CGCTTTAAAGTGCATATGGAAGGCAGCATGAACGGCCATGAATTTGAAATTGAAGGCGAAGGCGAAGGCC
GCCCGTATGAAGGCACCCAGACCGCGAAACTGAAAGTGACCAAAGGCGGCCCGCTGCCGTTTAGCTGGGA
TATTCTGAGCCCGCAGTTTATGTATGGCAGCCGCGCGTTTATTAAACATCCGGCGGATATTCCGGATTAT
TATAAACAGAGCTTTCCGGAAGGCTTTAAATGGGAACGCGTGATGAACTTTGAAGATGGCGGCGCGGTGA
CCGTGACCCAGGATACCAGCCTGGAAGATGGCACCCTGATTTATAAAGTGAAACTGCGCGGCACCAACTT
TCCGCCGGATGGCCCGGTGATGCAGAAAAAAACCATGGGCTGGGAAGCGAGCACCGAACGCCTGTATCCG
GAAGATGGCGTGCTGAAAGGCGATATTAAAATGGCGCTGCGCCTGAAAGATGGCGGCCGCTATCTGGCGG
ATTTTAAAACCACCTATAAAGCGAAAAAACCGGTGCAGATGCCGGGCGCGTATAACGTGGATCGCAAACT
GGATATTACCAGCCATAACGAAGATTATACCGTGGTGGAACAGTATGAACGCAGCGAAGGCCGCCATAGC
ACCGGCGGCATGGATGAACTGTATAAATAAGCTTCCAGGCATCAAATAAAACGAAAGGCTCAGTCGAAAG
ACTGGGCCTTTCGTTTTATCTGTTGTTTGTCGGTGAACGCTCTCGGTCTCTCGCTTGAGACGAAGCTTGA
CACGGTTATCCACAGAATCAGGGGATAAGGCTAGGTGGAGGCTCAGTGATGATAAGTCTGCGATGGTGGA
TGCATGTGTCATGGTCATAGCTGTTTCCTGTGTGAAATTGTTATCCGCTCAGAGGGCACAATCCTATTCC
GCGCTATCCGACAATCTCCAAGACATTAGGTGGAGTTCAGTTCGGCGAGCGGAAATGGCTTACGAACGGG
GCGGAGATTTCCTGGAAGATGCCAGGAAGATACTTAACAGGGAAGTGAGAGGGCCGCGGCAAAGCCGTTT
TTCCATAGGCTCCGCCCCCCTGACAAGCATCACGAAATCTGACGCTCAAATCAGTGGTGGCGAAACCCGA
CAGGACTATAAAGATACCAGGCGTTTCCCCCTGGCGGCTCCCTCGTGCGCTCTCCTGTTCCTGCCTTTCG
GTTTACCGGTGTCATTCCGCTGTTATGGCCGCGTTTGTCTCATTCCACGCCTGACACTCAGTTCCGGGTA
GGCAGTTCGCTCCAAGCTGGACTGTATGCACGAACCCCCCGTTCAGTCCGACCGCTGCGCCTTATCCGGT
AACTATCGTCTTGAGTCCAACCCGGAAAGACATGCAAAAGCACCACTGGCAGCAGCCACTGGTAATTGAT
TTAGAGGAGTTAGTCTTGAAGTCATGCGCCGGTTAAGGCTAAACTGAAAGGACAAGTTTTGGTGACTGCG
CTCCTCCAAGCCAGTTACCTCGGTTCAAAGAGTTGGTAGCTCAGAGAACCTTCGAAAAACCGCCCTGCAA
GGCGGTTTTTTCGTTTTCAGAGCAAGAGATTACGCGCAGACCAAAACGATCTCAAGAAGATCATCTTATT
AAGTCTGACGCTCTATTCAACAAAGCCGCCGTCCATGGGTAGGGGGCTTCAAATCGTCCTCGTGATACCA
ATTCGGAGCCTGCTTTTTTGTACAAACTTGTTGATAATGGCAATTCAAGGATCTTCACCTAGATCCTTTT
AAATTAAAAATGAAGTTTTAAATCAATCTAAAGTATATATGAGTAAACTTGGTCTGACAGTTACCAATGC
TTAATCAGTGAGGCACCTATCTCAGCGATCTGTCTATTTCGTTCATCCATAGTTGCCTGACTCCCCGTCG
TGTAGATAACTACGATACGGGAGGGCTTACCATCTGGCCCCAGTGCTGCAATGATACCGCGAGAGCCACG
CTCACCGGCTCCAGATTTATCAGCAATAAACCAGCCAGCCGGAAGGGCCGAGCGCAGAAGTGGTCCTGCA
ACTTTATCCGCCTCCATCCAGTCTATTAATTGTTGCCGGGAAGCTAGAGTAAGTAGTTCGCCAGTTAATA
GTTTGCGCAACGTTGTTGCCATTGCTACAGGCATCGTGGTGTCACGCTCGTCGTTTGGTATGGCTTCATT
CAGCTCCGGTTCCCAACGATCAAGGCGAGTTACATGATCCCCCATGTTGTGCAAAAAAGCGGTTAGCTCC
TTCGGTCCTCCGATCGTTGTCAGAAGTAAGTTGGCCGCAGTGTTATCACTCATGGTTATGGCAGCACTGC
ATAATTCTCTTACTGTCATGCCATCCGTAAGATGCTTTTCTGTGACTGGTGAGTACTCAACCAAGTCATT
CTGAGAATAGTGTATGCGGCGACCGAGTTGCTCTTGCCCGGCGTCAATACGGGATAATACCGCGCCACAT
AGCAGAACTTTAAAAGTGCTCATCATTGGAAAACGTTCTTCGGGGCGAAAACTCTCAAGGATCTTACCGC
TGTTGAGATCCAGTTCGATGTAACCCACTCGTGCACCCAACTGATCTTCAGCATCTTTTACTTTCACCAG
CGTTTCTGGGTGAGCAAAAACAGGAAGGCAAAATGCCGCAAAAAAGGGAATAAGGGCGACACGGAAATGT
TGAATACTCATACTCTTCCTTTTTCAATATTATTGAAGCATTTATCAGGGTTATTGTCTCATGAGCGGAT
ACATATTTGAATGTATTTAGAAAAATAAACAAATAGGGGTTCCGCGCACATTTCCCCGAAAAGTGCCAGA
TACCTGAAACAAAACCCATCGTACGGCCAAGGAAGTCTCCAATAACTGTGATCCACCACAAGCGCCAGGG
TTTTCCCAGTCACGACGTTGTAAAACGACGGCCAGTCATGCATAATCCGCACGCATCTGGAATAAGGAAG
TGCCATTCCGCCTGACCTTTTAACGCGAATTTTAACAAAATATTAACGCTTACAATTTTAACAAGCTT
Features (pLannotate 1.2.2; 10 found; start..end, strand, type, name):
     26..73      +  promoter       EM7 promoter: synthetic bacterial promoter&nbsp
    102..797     +  CDS            mScarlet-I: mScarlet-I is a basic (constitutively fluorescent) red fluorescent protein published in 2016, derived from synthetic construct. It is reported to be a rapidly-maturing monomer with moderate acid sensitivity.
    813..884     +  terminator     rrnB T1 terminator: transcription terminator T1 from the E. coli rrnB gene
    912..938     -  rep_origin     RSF ori (fragment): Plasmids containing the RSF 1030 origin of replication can be propagated in E. coli cells that contain additional plasmids with compatible origins.
   1190..1735    -  rep_origin     p15A ori: Plasmids containing the medium-copy-number p15A origin of replication can be propagated in E. coli cells that contain a second plasmid with the ColE1 origin.
   1827..1851    -  protein_bind   attB1: mutant version of attB; recombination site for the Gateway® BP reaction BP Clonase™
   1951..2811    -  CDS            AmpR: β-lactamase; bla; confers resistance to ampicillin, carbenicillin, and related antibiotics
   2812..2916    -  promoter       AmpR promoter: bla
   3003..3046    -  CDS            lacZα (fragment): LacZα fragment of β-galactosidase; lacZ fragment
   3099..3138    +  rep_origin     M13 ori (fragment): M13 bacteriophage origin of replication; arrow indicates direction of (+) strand synthesis
