[The description below was written by a language model from this plasmid's Addgene catalogue record and pLannotate feature annotations shown in this document.]
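Description:
p15Aa2_Red is a small (about 3.1 kb) bacterial expression plasmid from a GoldenBraid2.0 toolkit adapted for E. coli and related enteric bacteria. It replicates from the p15A origin, which the record lists as low copy and which is compatible with ColE1-type plasmids, so it can be maintained alongside a second vector in the same cell. Selection is by ampicillin, through a β-lactamase gene driven by its native bla promoter. The "a2" in the name presumably denotes an alpha-2 level destination vector in the GoldenBraid hierarchy, although the record does not spell this out, and it does not annotate the type IIS restriction sites used for Golden Gate assembly.

The payload is a compact, constitutive red fluorescent reporter cassette: the synthetic EM7 bacterial promoter drives mScarlet-I, a rapidly maturing monomeric red fluorescent protein, followed by the rrnB T1 transcription terminator. The catalogued insert size of 847 bp corresponds roughly to this whole promoter–CDS–terminator unit rather than the coding sequence alone. In Golden Gate systems, a coloured cassette of this kind commonly serves as a visual dropout marker that is replaced by the assembled parts, letting correct clones be distinguished from red parental colonies. The record itself describes the plasmid only as a GoldenBraid2.0 expression vector, so this role is an inference.

The remaining annotations are short fragments (an RSF origin fragment, an attB1-like match, and pieces of lacZα and the M13 origin). These are most likely remnants of the backbone's construction or chance matches rather than functional elements.
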