Addgene plasmid #243853: p15Aa2_Red
Purpose: GoldenBraid2.0 expression vector.
Depositing lab: Christophe Herman. Depositing organization: Baylor College of Medicine. Publication: GoldenBraid2.0 E. coli: a comprehensive and characterized toolkit for enterics. Cooke MB, Welch KT, Ramirez LD, Wen AX, Marciano DC, Herman C. Synth Biol (Oxf). 2025 Aug 14;10(1):ysaf015. doi: 10.1093/synbio/ysaf015. eCollection 2025. PubMed 40927394.
Backbone
  Vector backbone: p15A
  Vector type: Bacterial Expression
Growth in bacteria
  Bacterial resistance: Ampicillin, 100 μg/mL
  Growth temperature: 37°C
  Growth strain: DH5alpha
  Copy number: Low Copy
Gene/Insert
  Gene/Insert name: mScarlet-I
  Species: Synthetic
  Insert size (bp): 847
  Cloning method: Golden Gate
Terms and licenses: Academic/Nonprofit Terms; Industry Terms: Not Available to Industry
How to cite: p15Aa2_Red was a gift from Christophe Herman (Addgene plasmid # 243853 ; http://n2t.net/addgene:243853 ; RRID:Addgene_243853)
